Addgene plasmid #109390: ibpAB-GFP
Purpose: GFP cassette under the control of the ibpAB sigma32-responsive promoter. Used to test burden-responsive behaviour of the wt genomic promoter. The plasmid has got ColE1 origin of replication and AmpR.
Depositing lab: Tom Ellis. Depositing organization: Imperial College London. Publication: Burden-driven feedback control of gene expression. Ceroni F, Boo A, Furini S, Gorochowski TE, Borkowski O, Ladak YN, Awan AR, Gilbert C, Stan GB, Ellis T. Nat Methods. 2018 Mar 26. pii: nmeth.4635. doi: 10.1038/nmeth.4635. PubMed 29578536.
Backbone
  Vector backbone: YTK095 (ColE1 origin of replication and AmpR)
  Vector type: Bacterial Expression
Growth in bacteria
  Bacterial resistance: Ampicillin, 100 μg/mL
  Growth temperature: 37°C
  Growth strain: DH5alpha
  Copy number: High Copy
Gene/Insert
  Gene/Insert name: pibpAB-GFP
  Cloning method: Restriction Enzyme; 5′ cloning site unknown (unknown if destroyed); 3′ cloning site unknown (unknown if destroyed)
Terms and licenses: Academic/Nonprofit Terms; Industry Terms: Not Available to Industry
How to cite: ibpAB-GFP was a gift from Tom Ellis (Addgene plasmid # 109390 ; http://n2t.net/addgene:109390 ; RRID:Addgene_109390)
