[The description below was written by a language model from this plasmid's Addgene catalogue record and pLannotate feature annotations shown in this document.]
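Description:
ibpAB-GFP is a small bacterial expression plasmid of 2,844 nt, built on the YTK095 backbone and serving as a transcriptional reporter in E. coli. It replicates from a high-copy ColE1/pMB1-type origin and is selected with ampicillin through a β-lactamase gene (AmpR) driven by its own bla promoter, which lies on the opposite strand to the reporter cassette.

The payload, recorded as pibpAB-GFP, places a GFP coding sequence under the wild-type genomic ibpAB promoter, which is responsive to sigma32, the heat-shock sigma factor. The feature annotation identifies the reporter as superfolder GFP, a variant that folds robustly. It is followed by two tandem transcription terminators, rrnB T1 and the phage T7 early terminator T7Te, which insulate the cassette from downstream read-through. The ibpAB promoter itself was not picked up by the automated annotation. By inference, it occupies the short unannotated stretch of roughly 110 nt upstream of the GFP open reading frame, along with any ribosome binding site, but the record does not define its boundaries. The restriction sites used for cloning are also not recorded.

According to the record, the plasmid was made to test whether the native ibpAB promoter behaves in a burden-responsive manner, with fluorescence reporting promoter activity when cells experience the load of expressing heterologous genes. It comes from work on burden-driven feedback control of gene expression, where such stress-responsive promoters are characterised as sensors of cellular burden.
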