Features (pLannotate 1.2.2; 6 found; start..end, strand, type, name):
    114..827     +  CDS            superfolder GFP: GFP variant that folds robustly even when fused to poorly folded proteins (Pédelacq et al., 2006)
    839..910     +  terminator     rrnB T1 terminator: transcription terminator T1 from the E. coli rrnB gene
    926..953     +  terminator     T7Te terminator: phage T7 early transcription terminator
   1077..1937    -  CDS            AmpR: β-lactamase; bla; confers resistance to ampicillin, carbenicillin, and related antibiotics
   1938..2042    -  promoter       AmpR promoter: bla
   2145..2733    +  rep_origin     ori: high-copy-number ColE1/pMB1/pBR322/pUC origin of replication
>Addgene plasmid #109390 | ibpAB-GFP | addgene full sequence | sequence record 210782 | Addgene NGS Result
GCCTAGGCCTGCAAAAAAAAGTCCGCTGATAAGGCTTGAAAAGTTCATTTCCAGACCCATTTTTACATCT
TAATTAAGGATCTTAGCTACTAGAGAAAGAGGAGAAATACTAGATGCGTAAAGGCGAAGAGCTGTTCACT
GGTGTCGTCCCTATTCTGGTGGAACTGGATGGTGATGTCAACGGTCATAAGTTTTCCGTGCGTGGCGAGG
GTGAAGGTGACGCAACTAATGGTAAACTGACGCTGAAGTTCATCTGTACTACTGGTAAACTGCCGGTTCC
TTGGCCGACTCTGGTAACGACGCTGACTTATGGTGTTCAGTGCTTTGCTCGTTATCCGGACCATATGAAG
CAGCATGACTTCTTCAAGTCCGCCATGCCGGAAGGCTATGTGCAGGAACGCACGATTTCCTTTAAGGATG
ACGGCACGTACAAAACGCGTGCGGAAGTGAAATTTGAAGGCGATACCCTGGTAAACCGCATTGAGCTGAA
AGGCATTGACTTTAAAGAGGACGGCAATATCCTGGGCCATAAGCTGGAATACAATTTTAACAGCCACAAT
GTTTACATCACCGCCGATAAACAAAAAAATGGCATTAAAGCGAATTTTAAAATTCGCCACAACGTGGAGG
ATGGCAGCGTGCAGCTGGCTGATCACTACCAGCAAAACACTCCAATCGGTGATGGTCCTGTTCTGCTGCC
AGACAATCACTATCTGAGCACGCAAAGCGTTCTGTCTAAAGATCCGAACGAGAAACGCGATCATATGGTT
CTGCTGGAGTTCGTAACCGCAGCGGGCATCACGCATGGTATGGATGAACTGTACAAATGACCAGGCATCA
AATAAAACGAAAGGCTCAGTCGAAAGACTGGGCCTTTCGTTTTATCTGTTGTTTGTCGGTGAACGCTCTC
TACTAGAGTCACACTGGCTCACCTTCGGGTGGGCCTTTCTGCGTTTATAAGTCGGTCTCATACAGCGGCC
GCGATTATCAAAAAGGATCTTCACCTAGATCCTTTTAAATTAAAAATGAAGTTTTAAATCAATCTAAAGT
ATATATGAGTAAACTTGGTCTGACAGTTACCAATGCTTAATCAGTGAGGCACCTATCTCAGCGATCTGTC
TATTTCGTTCATCCATAGTTGCCTGACTCCCCGTCGTGTAGATAACTACGATACGGGAGGGCTTACCATC
TGGCCCCAGTGCTGCAATGATACCGCGGGACCCACGCTCACCGGCTCCAGATTTATCAGCAATAAACCAG
CCAGCCGGAAGGGCCGAGCGCAGAAGTGGTCCTGCAACTTTATCCGCCTCCATCCAGTCTATTAATTGTT
GCCGGGAAGCTAGAGTAAGTAGTTCGCCAGTTAATAGTTTGCGCAACGTTGTTGCCATTGCTACAGGCAT
CGTGGTGTCACGCTCGTCGTTTGGTATGGCTTCATTCAGCTCCGGTTCCCAACGATCAAGGCGAGTTACA
TGATCCCCCATGTTGTGCAAAAAAGCGGTTAGCTCCTTCGGTCCTCCGATCGTTGTCAGAAGTAAGTTGG
CCGCAGTGTTATCACTCATGGTTATGGCAGCACTGCATAATTCTCTTACTGTCATGCCATCCGTAAGATG
CTTTTCTGTGACTGGTGAGTACTCAACCAAGTCATTCTGAGAATAGTGTATGCGGCGACCGAGTTGCTCT
TGCCCGGCGTCAATACGGGATAATACCGCGCCACATAGCAGAACTTTAAAAGTGCTCATCATTGGAAAAC
GTTCTTCGGGGCGAAAACTCTCAAGGATCTTACCGCTGTTGAGATCCAGTTCGATGTAACCCACTCGTGC
ACCCAACTGATCTTCAGCATCTTTTACTTTCACCAGCGTTTCTGGGTGAGCAAAAACAGGAAGGCAAAAT
GCCGCAAAAAAGGGAATAAGGGCGACACGGAAATGTTGAATACTCATACTCTTCCTTTTTCAATATTATT
GAAGCATTTATCAGGGTTATTGTCTCATGAGCGGATACATATTTGAATGTATTTAGAAAAATAAACAAAT
AGGGGTTCCGCGCACATTTCCCCGAAAAGTGCCACCTGTCATGACCAAAATCCCTTAACGTGAGTTTTCG
TTCCACTGAGCGTCAGACCCCGTAGAAAAGATCAAAGGATCTTCTTGAGATCCTTTTTTTCTGCGCGTAA
TCTGCTGCTTGCAAACAAAAAAACCACCGCTACCAGCGGTGGTTTGTTTGCCGGATCAAGAGCTACCAAC
TCTTTTTCCGAAGGTAACTGGCTTCAGCAGAGCGCAGATACCAAATACTGTTCTTCTAGTGTAGCCGTAG
TTAGGCCACCACTTCAAGAACTCTGTAGCACCGCCTACATACCTCGCTCTGCTAATCCTGTTACCAGTGG
CTGCTGCCAGTGGCGATAAGTCGTGTCTTACCGGGTTGGACTCAAGACGATAGTTACCGGATAAGGCGCA
GCGGTCGGGCTGAACGGGGGGTTCGTGCACACAGCCCAGCTTGGAGCGAACGACCTACACCGAACTGAGA
TACCTACAGCGTGAGCTATGAGAAAGCGCCACGCTTCCCGAAGGGAGAAAGGCGGACAGGTATCCGGTAA
GCGGCAGGGTCGGAACAGGAGAGCGCACGAGGGAGCTTCCAGGGGGAAACGCCTGGTATCTTTATAGTCC
TGTCGGGTTTCGCCACCTCTGACTTGAGCGTCGATTTTTGTGATGCTCGTCAGGGGGGCGGAGCCTATGG
AAAAACGCCAGCAACGCGGCCTTTTTACGGTTCCTGGCCTTTTGCTGGCCTTTTGCTCACATGTTCTTTC
CTGCGTTATCCCCTGATTCTGTGGATAACCGTGCGGCCGCGGCC
